>Addgene plasmid #39615 | KHBD00514 | depositor partial sequence | sequence record 50055 | KHBD00514 sequence 663 bps
ATGGATTCGGAAGCTGCGGGAGTAGCACTTCTCTCCAGAGAGCAAATCATCAGGATACTAAGCGAAGTGC
CAGCGGGATTCATAAAGCCCACGGATCCGCCGGCACCCAGTTTGGCGCCCTTCAAGAAGCTCGGCGTTCT
CGTGGACATCGATGAAATCTTGGGTGAGCAGGATGCGGCGGCAGCTAGGATCAGGGACAACATAGATAAG
GAGCAGAGCTACAGCTGCGTAGAATGCCGAAAAATGCTGCCCACTGCCCATCTACTGGATCTGCACATCA
CCGAACAGCACGATTGCTATTTTGCCGCCAGCGTGGAGCGCGGTGACAAGCCCATGTTTTCCTGCTTTCT
GGAGGAATGCACTATCAAGTTTCATACTGCCCGGCAGCGCAAGGATCACTGCATCATAACGCACAAGCTT
CCGGCAAACTATCGCTTTGATCATAGCAAGAATAGGGGCAAACAGAAGCATCAAGGCAAAAGCAAACCCA
ATTCCATGGAGGTGGACGAGGTGATAGAGGAAACTAAAAGTTTGCCCTACGTCAAGGCCTTCAGCTTTGG
ACATCAAACGCAGAGGAGTTTCTACACAGGCAAGGATCAGAGATCTGGCAAAACCCTGGACGATGTCCAG
GCCATGAAGGAGGCCATTAACGACATCCTGGAT
