>Addgene plasmid #39615 | KHBD00514 | addgene partial sequence | sequence record 51647 | M13Rev
AATAATGATTTTATTTTGACTGATAGTGACCTGTTCGTTGCAACAAATTGATAAGCAATGCTTTCTTATA
ATGCCAACTTTGTACAAGAAAGTTGGCAAATCCAGGATGTCGTTAATGGCCTCCTTCATGGCCTGGACAT
CGTCCAGGGTTTTGCCAGATCTCTGATCCTTGCCTGTGTAGAAACTCCTCTGCGTTTGATGTCCAAAGCT
GAAGGCCTTGACGTAGGGCAAACTTTTAGTTTCCTCTATCACCTCGTCCACCTCCATGGAATTGGGTTTG
CTTTTGCCTTGATGCTTCTGTTTGCCCCTATTCTTGCTATGATCAAAGCGATAGTTTGCCGGAAGCTTGT
GCGTTATGATGCAGTGATCCTTGCGCTGCCGGGCAGTATGAAACTTGATAGTGCATTCCTCCAGAAAGCA
GGAAAACATGGGCTTGTCACCGCGCTCCACGCTGGCGGCAAAATAGCAATCGTGCTGTTCGGTGATGTGC
AGATCCAGTAGATGGGCAGTGGGCAGCATTTTTCGGCATTCTACGCAGCTGTAGCTCTGCTCCTTATCTA
TGTTGTCCCTGATCCTAGCTGCCGCCGCATCCTGCTCACCCAAGATTTCATCGATGTCCACGAGAACGCC
GAGCTTCTTGAAGGGCGCCAAACTGGGTGCCGGCGGATCCGTGGGCTTTATGAATCCCGCTGGCACTTCG
CTTAGTATCCTGATGATTTGCTCTCTGGAGAGAAGTGCTACTCCCGCAGCTTCCGAATCCATGGTGCCA
