[The description below was written by a language model from this plasmid's Addgene catalogue record.]
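Description:
KHBD00514 is a Gateway entry-type clone built in the Invitrogen pDONR221 backbone and carrying the open reading frame of the Drosophila melanogaster gene CG13951, also known as l(2)k10201 or lethal (2) k10201. The insert is recorded as 663 bp in a backbone of 2,536 bp (size without insert). It was introduced by Gateway cloning. In a pDONR221 derivative this normally means a BP recombination reaction that replaces the donor cassette and leaves the ORF flanked by attL sites, although no feature table is provided to confirm the exact junctions. The plasmid is maintained in E. coli as a high-copy construct under kanamycin selection. M13 forward and reverse priming sites on either side of the cloning region are used to sequence the insert.

The record lists no promoter, so the plasmid is not an expression vector. It serves as a shuttle from which the coding sequence can be moved by LR recombination into Gateway destination vectors that supply the promoter, tags and host-specific elements. The depositor notes that ORFs in this collection were cloned open-ended, without a stop codon, which allows in-frame C-terminal fusions in a suitable destination vector and also means that a stop codon must come from that vector. The clone belongs to a collection associated with a study on automated screening of protein–DNA interactions at Drosophila regulatory elements, which suggests it is meant as a source ORF for building fusion constructs for such assays. The record does not specify the downstream vectors or describe the function of the encoded protein.
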