Addgene plasmid #39615: KHBD00514
Depositing lab: Bart Deplancke. Depositing organization: Swiss Federal Institute of Technology (EPFL). Publication: Automated protein-DNA interaction screening of Drosophila regulatory elements. Korneel Hens, Jean-Daniel Feuz, Alina Isakova, Antonina Lagovitina, Andreas Massouras, Julien Bryois, Patrick Callaerts, Susan E. Celniker, Bart Deplancke. Nat Methods. 2011 Oct 30;8(12):1065-70. 10.1038/nmeth.1763 PubMed 22037703.
Backbone
  Vector backbone: pDONR221
  Backbone manufacturer: Invitrogen
  Backbone size w/o insert (bp): 2536
  Vector type: Gateway DONR vector
Growth in bacteria
  Bacterial resistance: Kanamycin, 50 μg/mL
  Growth temperature: 37°C
  Growth strain: DH5alpha
  Copy number: High Copy
Gene/Insert
  Gene/Insert name: CG13951 (alt names: FBgn0016970; l(2)k10201; lethal (2) k10201)
  Species: D. melanogaster (fly)
  Insert size (bp): 663
  Entrez Gene: l(2)k10201 (a.k.a. Dmel_CG13951, B, CG13951, CG8803, Dmel\CG13951)
  Promoter: none
  Cloning method: Gateway Cloning
  Sequencing primers: 5′ M13-F20; 3′ M13R
Terms and licenses: Academic/Nonprofit Terms; Industry Terms: Not Available to Industry
Depositor comments: Please note that the ORFs in this collection were cloned open-ended (without a stop codon).
How to cite: KHBD00514 was a gift from Bart Deplancke (Addgene plasmid # 39615 ; http://n2t.net/addgene:39615 ; RRID:Addgene_39615)
